Addgene plasmid #63808: pBad_crtEBI_52
Purpose: expresses crtEBI genes for neurosporene production
Depositing lab: Howard Salis. Depositing organization: Pennsylvania State University. Publication: Efficient search, mapping, and optimization of multi-protein genetic systems in diverse bacteria. Farasat I, Kushwaha M, Collens J, Easterbrook M, Guido M, Salis HM. Mol Syst Biol. 2014 Jun 21;10:731. doi: 10.15252/msb.20134955. PubMed 24952589.
Backbone
  Vector backbone: FTV
  Vector type: Bacterial Expression
Growth in bacteria
  Bacterial resistance: Chloramphenicol, 25 μg/mL
  Growth temperature: 30°C
  Growth strain: DH10B
  Copy number: High Copy
Gene/Insert
  Gene/Insert name: crtEBI operon
  Species: Rhodobactor
  Mutation: Codon optimized for E.coli
  Promoter: PBAD
  Cloning method: Gibson Cloning
  Sequencing primers: 5′ pBAD-F; 3′ rrnB-T1-term-F
Terms and licenses: Academic/Nonprofit Terms; Industry Terms: Not Available to Industry
Depositor comments: Needs to be grown in E_IF3_15 strain for overproduction of neurosporene
How to cite: pBad_crtEBI_52 was a gift from Howard Salis (Addgene plasmid # 63808 ; http://n2t.net/addgene:63808 ; RRID:Addgene_63808)
