[The description below was written by a language model from this plasmid's Addgene catalogue record and pLannotate feature annotations shown in this document.]
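Description:
pBad_crtEBI_52 is a 6,886 nt bacterial expression plasmid built on the FTV backbone for arabinose-inducible production of the carotenoid neurosporene in E. coli. It replicates from a high-copy ColE1/pUC-type origin and is selected with chloramphenicol through a cat gene driven by its own promoter and followed by the lambda t0 terminator.

The payload is a three-gene crtEBI operon of Rhodobacter origin, codon-optimized for E. coli and assembled by Gibson cloning downstream of the araBAD (PBAD) promoter. The divergently transcribed araC regulator is carried on the same plasmid, so expression is repressed without L-arabinose and activated when it is present. The three enzymes form a linear pathway. CrtE condenses farnesyl diphosphate with isopentenyl diphosphate to give geranylgeranyl diphosphate. CrtB joins two of these molecules to form phytoene. CrtI, a phytoene desaturase, introduces three double bonds to yield neurosporene via phytofluene and zeta-carotene. The annotation matches crtE and crtB to R. sphaeroides proteins, and matches crtI as a partial hit to the R. capsulatus homologue. Short intergenic gaps separate the coding sequences and presumably hold each gene's ribosome binding site, although these are not annotated. T7Te and rrnB T1 terminators lie beyond the operon and are annotated on the reverse strand.

The associated publication concerns searching, mapping and optimizing multi-protein genetic systems in bacteria, and the "52" suffix suggests this is one member of a series of operon variants, though the record does not say what distinguishes it. The depositor notes that overproduction of neurosporene requires a particular engineered host strain, E_IF3_15, rather than the DH10B strain used for propagation.
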