Features (pLannotate 1.2.2; 11 found; start..end, strand, type, name):
     89..967     -  CDS            araC: L-arabinose regulatory protein; araC
    994..1278    +  promoter       araBAD promoter: araBAD; promoter of the L-arabinose operon of E. coli; the araC regulatory gene is transcribed in the opposite direction (Guzman et al., 1995)
   1328..2191    +  CDS            crtE: CRTE_RHOS4 - Protein inferred from homology: Swiss-Prot protein existence level 3. Catalyzes the condensation of farnesyl diphosphate (FPP) and isopentenyl diphosphate (IPP) to yield geranylgeranyl diphosphate (GGPP) needed for biosynthesis of carotenoids and diterpenes. From Rhodobacter sphaeroides (strain ATCC 17023 / DSM 158 / JCM 6121 / NBRC 12203 / NCIMB 8253 / ATH 2.4.1.) (Cereibacter sphaeroides).
   2235..3299    +  CDS            crtB: CRTB_RHOS4 - Protein inferred from homology: Swiss-Prot protein existence level 3. Involved in the biosynthesis of carotenoids. Catalyzes the condensation of two molecules of geranylgeranyl diphosphate (GGPP) to give prephytoene diphosphate (PPPP) and the subsequent rearrangement of the cyclopropylcarbinyl intermediate to yield phytoene (By similarity). From Rhodobacter sphaeroides (strain ATCC 17023 / DSM 158 / JCM 6121 / NBRC 12203 / NCIMB 8253 / ATH 2.4.1.) (Cereibacter sphaeroides).
   3380..4858    +  CDS            crtI (fragment): CRTI_RHOCB - Experimental evidence at protein level: Swiss-Prot protein existence level 1. Converts phytoene into all-trans-neurosporene as the major product, via the intermediary of phytofluene and zeta-carotene, by the introduction of three double bonds. Both intermediates, phytofluene and zeta-carotene, can be used as substrates and converted to neurosporene. 1,2-epoxy phytoene is also a suitable substrate whereas the C30 diapophytoene is not. From Rhodobacter capsulatus (strain ATCC BAA-309 / NBRC 16581 / SB1003).
   5052..5079    -  terminator     T7Te terminator: phage T7 early transcription terminator
   5095..5166    -  terminator     rrnB T1 terminator: transcription terminator T1 from the E. coli rrnB gene
   5183..5278    +  promoter       cat promoter (fragment): promoter of the E. coli cat gene encoding chloramphenicol acetyltransferase
   5279..5935    +  CDS            cat: CAT_ECOLX - Experimental evidence at protein level: Swiss-Prot protein existence level 1. This enzyme is an effector of chloramphenicol resistance in bacteria. From Escherichia coli. This protein is used as a marker in many commonly used cloning vectors, such as pACYC184.
   5959..6053    +  terminator     lambda t0 terminator: transcription terminator from phage lambda
   6142..6730    +  rep_origin     ori: high-copy-number ColE1/pMB1/pBR322/pUC origin of replication
>Addgene plasmid #63808 | pBad_crtEBI_52 | depositor full sequence | sequence record 106541 | Full Sequence
CATAATGTGCCTGTCAAATGGACGAAGCAGGGATTCTGCAAACCCTATGCTACTCCCTCGAGCCGTCAAT
TGTCTGATTCGTTACCAATTATGACAACTTGACGGCTACATCATTCACTTTTTCTTCACAACCGGCACGG
AACTCGCTCGGGCTGGCCCCGGTGCATTTTTTAAATACCCGCGAGAAATAGAGTTGATCGTCAAAACCAA
CATTGCGACCGACGGTGGCGATAGGCATCCGGGTGGTGCTCAAAAGCAGCTTCGCCTGGCTGATACGTTG
GTCCTCGCGCCAGCTTAAGACGCTAATCCCTAACTGCTGGCGGAAAAGATGTGACAGACGCGACGGCGAC
AAGCAAACATGCTGTGCGACGCTGGCGATATCAAAATTGCTGTCTGCCAGGTGATCGCTGATGTACTGAC
AAGCCTCGCGTACCCGATTATCCATCGGTGGATGGAGCGACTCGTTAATCGCTTCCATGCGCCGCAGTAA
CAATTGCTCAAGCAGATTTATCGCCAGCAGCTCCGAATAGCGCCCTTCCCCTTGCCCGGCGTTAATGATT
TGCCCAAACAGGTCGCTGAAATGCGGCTGGTGCGCTTCATCCGGGCGAAAGAACCCCGTATTGGCAAATA
TTGACGGCCAGTTAAGCCATTCATGCCAGTAGGCGCGCGGACGAAAGTAAACCCACTGGTGATACCATTC
GCGAGCCTCCGGATGACGACCGTAGTGATGAATCTCTCCTGGCGGGAACAGCAAAATATCACCCGGTCGG
CAAACAAATTCTCGTCCCTGATTTTTCACCACCCCCTGACCGCGAATGGTGAGATTGAGAATATAACCTT
TCATTCCCAGCGGTCGGTCGATAAAAAAATCGAGATAACCGTTGGCCTCAATCGGCGTTAAACCCGCCAC
CAGATGGGCATTAAACGAGTATCCCGGCAGCAGGGGATCATTTTGCGCTTCAGCCATACTTTTCATACTC
CCGCCATTCAGAGAAGAAACCAATTGTCCATATTGCATCAGACATTGCCGTCACTGCGTCTTTTACTGGC
TCTTCTCGCTAACCAAACCGGTAACCCCGCTTATTAAAAGCATTCTGTAACAAAGCGGGACCAAAGCCAT
GACAAAAACGCGTAACAAAAGTGTCTATAATCACGGCAGAAAAGTCCACATTGATTATTTGCACGGCGTC
ACACTTTGCTATGCCATAGCATTTTTATCCATAAGATTAGCGGATCTTACCTGACGCTTTTTATCGCAAC
TCTCTACTGTTTCTCCATACCCGTGAATTCAACCAATATACCAAATAAAGAGTCGAGGAGGTCAAGGATG
GCATTCGAACAACGTATTGAAGCTGCTATGGCTGCTGCTATTGCACGTGGCCAGGGTAGCGAAGCTCCGT
CCAAACTGGCAACTGCGCTGGACTACGCTGTCACCCCTGGTGGTGCGCGCATTCGTCCGACTCTGCTGCT
GTCTGTCGCCACCGCTTGCGGCGATGACCGTCCTGCCCTGAGCGACGCGGCTGCGGTTGCCCTGGAACTG
ATCCATTGCGCTTCTCTGGTGCATGACGACCTGCCGTGCTTCGACGACGCTGAAATCCGTCGTGGTAAGC
CAACCGTTCATCGTGCATACAGCGAACCGCTGGCTATCCTGACTGGTGATTCCCTGATCGTTATGGGTTT
CGAAGTTCTGGCGCGTGCGGCGGCTGATCAGCCACAACGTGCCCTGCAACTGGTAACGGCTCTGGCGGTA
CGCACTGGTATGCCGATGGGCATCTGCGCTGGTCAGGGTTGGGAAAGCGAATCTCAGATCAACCTGTCTG
CATACCACCGTGCCAAAACTGGTGCCCTGTTCATCGCGGCTACTCAGATGGGCGCAATCGCAGCGGGTTA
CGAGGCGGAACCGTGGGAAGAACTGGGTGCGCGTATCGGCGAAGCGTTCCAGGTTGCAGATGATCTGCGT
GACGCGCTGTGCGATGCCGAAACCCTGGGTAAGCCGGCAGGTCAGGACGAAATCCATGCACGTCCGAACG
CTGTTCGCGAGTATGGTGTAGAAGGCGCGGCTAAACGCCTGAAAGACATCCTGGGTGGCGCGATCGCATC
CATCCCGTCCTGTCCAGGTGAAGCAATGCTGGCAGAGATGGTTCGTCGCTACGCCGAGAAAATCGTTCCA
GCTCAAGTTGCTGCACGCGTGTAATCTAGAACGTACACACACAATTATACGAAGGAGATCCGAAATGATT
GCTTCTGCTGATCTGGATGCGTGTCGTGAAATGATTCGTACCGGCTCCTATAGCTTTCATGCCGCTTCTC
GTCTGCTGCCGGAACGCGTACGTGCGCCGAGCCTGGCGCTGTACGCCTTCTGCCGTGTAGCTGACGATGC
TGTGGATGAAGCTGTTAACGATGGCCAGCGTGAAGAAGATGCTGAAGTGAAACGCCGCGCAGTACTGAGC
CTGCGTGATCGTCTGGATCTGGTGTATGGCGGCCGTCCGCGTAACGCTCCTGCTGACCGCGCCTTTGCGG
CGGTCGTCGAAGAATTTGAAATGCCGCGTGCTCTGCCGGAAGCGCTGCTGGAAGGTCTGGCGTGGGATGC
GGTAGGCCGTTCCTACGACTCCTTCAGCGGTGTTCTGGATTACTCTGCGCGTGTTGCCGCAGCCGTTGGC
GCGATGATGTGTGTTCTGATGCGCGTTCGCGATCCTGATGTCCTGGCTCGTGCGTGCGATCTGGGTCTGG
CGATGCAACTGACCAACATCGCTCGTGACGTTGGCACTGACGCCCGTTCTGGTCGCATCTACCTGCCGCG
CGACTGGATGGAAGAGGAAGGCCTGCCGGTGGAAGAGTTCCTGGCACGCCCGGTGGTTGATGATCGCATC
CGTGCAGTCACTCACCGCCTGCTGCGCGCTGCGGACCGTCTGTACCTGCGTTCTGAGGCCGGTGTGTGTG
GCCTGCCGCTGGCTTGTCGTCCGGGCATTTACGCGGCACGTCACATCTATGCTGGTATTGGTGATGAAAT
CGCGCGTAACGGTTATGATTCTGTTACCCGTCGCGCTTTCACCACTCGTCGCCAGAAACTGGTTTGGCTG
GGTCTGTCCGCTACTCGCGCTGCTCTGAGCCCATTCGGTCCAGGTTGTGCAACCCTGCACGCCGCTCCGG
AACCAGAAGTCGCATTCCTGGTTAACGCGGCAGCACGCGCTCGTCCTCAGCGTGGCCGTAGCGAAGCTCT
GATTAGCGTTCTGGCTCAACTGGAGGCTCAGGATCGTCAGATCAGCCGCCAGCGTCTGGGTAACCGTGCG
AACCCGATCTAACTCGAAGCTTAAACCCAACAAATTAGACTATAAGGAGGCTAATAATGCCATCTATTTC
TCCAGCCTCTGACGCTGATCGTGCTCTGGTTATCGGCTCTGGCCTGGGCGGCCTGGCCGCTGCTATGCGT
CTGGGTGCAAAAGGTTGGCGTGTTACCGTAATCGATAAACTGGACGTTCCGGGTGGCCGTGGCTCCAGCA
TCACGCAGGAGGGCCATCGTTTTGACCTGGGCCCGACCATTGTTACTGTACCTCAAAGCCTGCGTGACCT
GTGGAAAACTTGCGGTCGCGACTTCGACGCAGATGTGGAGCTGAAACCGATTGACCCATTCTACGAAGTT
CGTTGGCCAGATGGCTCTCACTTTACCGTTCGTCAGTCTACTGAAGCTATGAAAGCTGAAGTAGCACGCC
TGTCTCCAGGCGATGTTGCGGGCTACGAGAAATTCCTGAAGGATTCCGAGAAACGTTATTGGTTCGGTTA
TGAGGACCTGGGTCGTCGCTCCATGCACAAACTGTGGGATCTGATCAAAGTCCTGCCGACCTTCGGCATG
ATGCGTGCTGATCGTTCCGTCTACCAGCACGCGGCCCTGCGCGTCAAGGATGAACGCCTGCGCATGGCGC
TGTCCTTCCATCCTCTGTTCATTGGTGGTGATCCGTTCAATGTGACCAGCATGTACATCCTGGTATCTCA
ACTGGAGAAAGAATTTGGTGTACATTACGCGATCGGCGGTGTGGCCGCCATCGCAGCCGCGATGGCGAAA
GTGATTGAAGGTCAGGGCGGCTCCTTCCGCATGAACACTGAAGTGGACGAAATCCTGGTTGAAAAAGGCA
CCGCTACCGGTGTTCGCCTGGCGTCTGGCGAAGTACTGCGCGCTGGTCTGGTTGTAAGCAATGCGGACGC
AGGCCATACCTACATGCGTCTGCTGCGCAATCACCCTCGCCGTCGTTGGACTGACGCCCACGTTAAATCT
CGCCGCTGGAGCATGGGCCTGTTTGTTTGGTACTTTGGCACCAAAGGTACTAAAGGCATGTGGCCGGATG
TGGGTCATCACACCATCGTGAACGCTCCGCGTTACAAAGGCCTGGTTGAGGACATCTTCCTGAAAGGTAA
ACTGGCCAAAGACATGTCCCTGTACATCCATCGTCCATCTATCACTGATCCGACCGTTGCGCCAGAAGGC
GACGATACCTTCTACGCGCTGTCCCCAGTGCCGCACCTGAAACAGGCACAGCCGGTAGACTGGCAGGCGG
TTGCGGAGCCGTACCGCGAAAGCGTCCTGGAAGTCCTGGAACAATCCATGCCGGGCATTGGTGAACGCAT
TGGTCCAAGCCTGGTGTTCACGCCAGAAACTTTCCGTGATCGTTACCTGTCCCCGTGGGGTGCAGGCTTC
TCTATCGAACCGCGCATCCTGCAATCTGCTTGGTTCCGTCCGCATAATATCTCTGAAGAAGTCGCAAATC
TGTTTCTGGTTGGTGCGGGCACCCACCCAGGTGCCGGTGTACCGGGTGTTATTGGCTCTGCGGAGGTCAT
GGCGAAACTGGCTCCGGATGCGCCGCGTGCGCGCCGTGAAGCTGAACCGGCTGAGCGCCTGGCAGCAGAA
TAACCATAACACACACACACACAAGGTCGTCACAGCACCGGTGCTTAATAAAGATCTTCGACGTCTGCTG
TGTAAAAAAAAACCCCGCCCCTGACAGGGCGGGGTTTTTTTTCGCGGTTGTGAATGCCATATGGCTGTGC
TGTGGTATAAACGCAGAAAGGCCCACCCGAAGGTGAGCCAGTGTGACTCTAGTAGAGAGCGTTCACCGAC
AAACAACAGATAAAACGAAAGGCCCAGTCTTTCGACTGAGCCTTTCGTTTTATTTGATGCCTGGCCTAGG
TTCACGTAAGAGGTTCCAACTTTCACCATAATGAAATAAGATCACTACCGGGCGTATTTTTTGAGTTATC
GAGATTTTCAGGAGCTAAGGAAGCTAAAATGGAGAAAAAAATCACTGGATATACCACCGTTGATATATCC
CAATGGCATCGTAAAGAACATTTTGAGGCATTTCAGTCAGTTGCTCAATGTACCTATAACCAGACCGTTC
AGCTGGATATTACGGCCTTTTTAAAGACCGTAAAGAAAAATAAGCACAAGTTTTATCCGGCCTTTATTCA
CATTCTTGCCCGCCTGATGAATGCTCATCCGGAATTTCGTATGGCAATGAAAGACGGTGAGCTGGTGATA
TGGGATAGTGTTCACCCTTGTTACACCGTTTTCCATGAGCAAACTGAAACGTTTTCATCGCTCTGGAGTG
AATACCACGACGATTTCCGGCAGTTTCTACACATATATTCGCAAGATGTGGCGTGTTACGGTGAAAACCT
GGCCTATTTCCCTAAAGGGTTTATTGAGAATATGTTTTTCGTCTCAGCCAATCCCTGGGTGAGTTTCACC
AGTTTTGATTTAAACGTGGCCAATATGGACAACTTCTTCGCCCCCGTTTTCACCATGGGCAAATATTATA
CGCAAGGCGACAAGGTGCTGATGCCGCTGGCGATTCAGGTTCATCATGCCGTTTGTGATGGCTTCCATGT
CGGCAGAATGCTTAATGAATTACAACAGTACTGCGATGAGTGGCAGGGCGGGGCGTAATTTGATATCGGT
ACCGCTTGGACTCCTGTTGATAGATCCAGTAATGACCTCAGAACTCCATCTGGATTTGTTCAGAACGCTC
GGTTGCCGCCGGGCGTTTTTTATTGGTGAGAATCCAAGCACCCGGGCATGACCAAAATCCCTTAACGTGA
GTTTTCGTTCCACTGAGCGTCAGACCCCGTAGAAAAGATCAAAGGATCTTCTTGAGATCCTTTTTTTCTG
CGCGTAATCTGCTGCTTGCAAACAAAAAAACCACCGCTACCAGCGGTGGTTTGTTTGCCGGATCAAGAGC
TACCAACTCTTTTTCCGAAGGTAACTGGCTTCAGCAGAGCGCAGATACCAAATACTGTCCTTCTAGTGTA
GCCGTAGTTAGGCCACCACTTCAAGAACTCTGTAGCACCGCCTACATACCTCGCTCTGCTAATCCTGTTA
CCAGTGGCTGCTGCCAGTGGCGATAAGTCGTGTCTTACCGGGTTGGACTCAAGACGATAGTTACCGGATA
AGGCGCAGCGGTCGGGCTGAACGGGGGGTTCGTGCACACAGCCCAGCTTGGAGCGAACGACCTACACCGA
ACTGAGATACCTACAGCGTGAGCTATGAGAAAGCGCCACGCTTCCCGAAGGGAGAAAGGCGGACAGGTAT
CCGGTAAGCGGCAGGGTCGGAACAGGAGAGCGCACGAGGGAGCTTCCAGGGGGAAACGCCTGGTATCTTT
ATAGTCCTGTCGGGTTTCGCCACCTCTGACTTGAGCGTCGATTTTTGTGATGCTCGTCAGGGGGGCGGAG
CCTATGGAAAAACGCCAGCAACGCGGCCTTTTTACGGTTCCTGGCCTTTTGCTGGCCTTTTGCTCACATG
TTCTTTCCTGCGTTATCCCCTGATTCTGTGGATAACCGTATTACCGCCTTTGAGTGAGCTGATACCTGGA
TCCTGATAAATGATTTCTGCAGAAAA
