>Addgene plasmid #63808 | pBad_crtEBI_52 | addgene partial sequence | sequence record 108529 | pBAD-F 5'-ATGCCATAGCATTTTTATCC-3'
CTCTCTACTGTTTCTCCATACCCGTGAATTCAACCAATATACCAAATAAAGAGTCGAGGAGGTCAAGGAT
GGCATTCGAACAACGTATTGAAGCTGCTATGGCTGCTGCTATTGCACGTGGCCAGGGTAGCGAAGCTCCG
TCCAAACTGGCAACTGCGCTGGACTACGCTGTCACCCCTGGTGGTGCGCGCATTCGTCCGACTCTGCTGC
TGTCTGTCGCCACCGCTTGCGGCGATGACCGTCCTGCCCTGAGCGACGCGGCTGCGGTTGCCCTGGAACT
GATCCATTGCGCTTCTCTGGTGCATGACGACCTGCCGTGCTTCGACGACGCTGAAATCCGTCGTGGTAAG
CCAACCGTTCATCGTGCATACAGCGAACCGCTGGCTATCCTGACTGGTGATTCCCTGATCGTTATGGGTT
TCGAAGTTCTGGCGCGTGCGGCGGCTGATCAGCCACAACGTGCCCTGCAACTGGTAACGGCTCTGGCGGT
ACGCACTGGTATGCCGATGGGCATCTGCGCTGGTCAGGGTTGGGAAAGCGAATCTCAGATCAACCTGTCT
GCATACCACCGTGCCAAAACTGGTGCCCTGTTCATCGCGGCTACTCAGATGGGCGCAATCGCAGCGGGTT
ACGAGGCGGAACCGTGGGAAGAACTGGGTGCGCGTATCGGCGAAGCGTTCCAGGTTGCAGATGATCTGCG
TGACGCGCTGTGCGATGCCGAAACCCTGGGTAAGCCGGCAGGTCAGGACGAAATCCATGCACGTCCGAAC
GCTGTTCGCGAGTATGGTGTAGAAGGCGCGGCT
