>Addgene plasmid #63808 | pBad_crtEBI_52 | addgene partial sequence | sequence record 108530 | CAT-R 5'-GCAACTGACTGAAATGCCTC-3'
TCAACGGTGGTATATCCAGTGATTTTTTTCTCCATTTTAGCTTCCTTAGCTCCTGAAAATCTCGATAACT
CAAAAAATACGCCCGGTAGTGATCTTATTTCATTATGGTGAAAGTTGGAACCTCTTACGTGAACCTAGGC
CAGGCATCAAATAAAACGAAAGGCTCAGTCGAAAGACTGGGCCTTTCGTTTTATCTGTTGTTTGTCGGTG
AACGCTCTCTACTAGAGTCACACTGGCTCACCTTCGGGTGGGCCTTTCTGCGTTTATACCACAGCACAGC
CATATGGCATTCACAACCGCGAAAAAAAACCCCGCCCTGTCAGGGGCGGGGTTTTTTTTTACACAGCAGA
CGTCGAAGATCTTTATTAAGCACCGGTGCTGTGACGACCTTGTGTGTGTGTGTGTTATGGTTATTCTGCT
GCCAGGCGCTCAGCCGGTTCAGCTTCACGGCGCGCACGCGGCGCATCCGGAGCCAGTTTCGCCATGACCT
CCGCAGAGCCAATAACACCCGGTACACCGGCACCTGGGTGGGTGCCCGCACCAACCAGAAACAGATTTGC
GACTTCTTCAGAGATATTATGCGGACGGAACCAAGCAGATTGCAGGATGCGCGGTTCGATAGAGAAGCCT
GCACCCCACGGGGACAGGTAACGATCACGGAAAGTTTCTGGCGTGAACACCAGGCTTGGACCAATGCGTT
CACCAATGCCCGGCATGGATTGTTCCAGGACTTCCAGGACGCTTTCGCGGTACGGCTCCGCAACCGCCTG
CCAGTCTACCGGCTGTGCCTG
